>Addgene plasmid #66708 | pLV hUbC- VP64-dCas9-VP64-T2A- GFP(No LoxP sites) | addgene full sequence | sequence record 449286 | Addgene NGS Result
GTCGACGGATCGGGAGATCTCCCGATCCCCTATGGTGCACTCTCAGTACAATCTGCTCTGATGCCGCATA
GTTAAGCCAGTATCTGCTCCCTGCTTGTGTGTTGGAGGTCGCTGAGTAGTGCGCGAGCAAAATTTAAGCT
ACAACAAGGCAAGGCTTGACCGACAATTGCATGAAGAATCTGCTTAGGGTTAGGCGTTTTGCGCTGCTTC
GCGATGTACGGGCCAGATATACGCGTTGACATTGATTATTGACTAGTTATTAATAGTAATCAATTACGGG
GTCATTAGTTCATAGCCCATATATGGAGTTCCGCGTTACATAACTTACGGTAAATGGCCCGCCTGGCTGA
CCGCCCAACGACCCCCGCCCATTGACGTCAATAATGACGTATGTTCCCATAGTAACGCCAATAGGGACTT
TCCATTGACGTCAATGGGTGGAGTATTTACGGTAAACTGCCCACTTGGCAGTACATCAAGTGTATCATAT
GCCAAGTACGCCCCCTATTGACGTCAATGACGGTAAATGGCCCGCCTGGCATTATGCCCAGTACATGACC
TTATGGGACTTTCCTACTTGGCAGTACATCTACGTATTAGTCATCGCTATTACCATGGTGATGCGGTTTT
GGCAGTACATCAATGGGCGTGGATAGCGGTTTGACTCACGGGGATTTCCAAGTCTCCACCCCATTGACGT
CAATGGGAGTTTGTTTTGGCACCAAAATCAACGGGACTTTCCAAAATGTCGTAACAACTCCGCCCCATTG
ACGCAAATGGGCGGTAGGCGTGTACGGTGGGAGGTCTATATAAGCAGCGCGTTTTGCCTGTACTGGGTCT
CTCTGGTTAGACCAGATCTGAGCCTGGGAGCTCTCTGGCTAACTAGGGAACCCACTGCTTAAGCCTCAAT
AAAGCTTGCCTTGAGTGCTTCAAGTAGTGTGTGCCCGTCTGTTGTGTGACTCTGGTAACTAGAGATCCCT
CAGACCCTTTTAGTCAGTGTGGAAAATCTCTAGCAGTGGCGCCCGAACAGGGACTTGAAAGCGAAAGGGA
AACCAGAGGAGCTCTCTCGACGCAGGACTCGGCTTGCTGAAGCGCGCACGGCAAGAGGCGAGGGGCGGCG
ACTGGTGAGTACGCCAAAAATTTTGACTAGCGGAGGCTAGAAGGAGAGAGATGGGTGCGAGAGCGTCAGT
ATTAAGCGGGGGAGAATTAGATCGCGATGGGAAAAAATTCGGTTAAGGCCAGGGGGAAAGAAAAAATATA
AATTAAAACATATAGTATGGGCAAGCAGGGAGCTAGAACGATTCGCAGTTAATCCTGGCCTGTTAGAAAC
ATCAGAAGGCTGTAGACAAATACTGGGACAGCTACAACCATCCCTTCAGACAGGATCAGAAGAACTTAGA
TCATTATATAATACAGTAGCAACCCTCTATTGTGTGCATCAAAGGATAGAGATAAAAGACACCAAGGAAG
CTTTAGACAAGATAGAGGAAGAGCAAAACAAAAGTAAGACCACCGCACAGCAAGCGGCCGCTGATCTTCA
GACCTGGAGGAGGAGATATGAGGGACAATTGGAGAAGTGAATTATATAAATATAAAGTAGTAAAAATTGA
ACCATTAGGAGTAGCACCCACCAAGGCAAAGAGAAGAGTGGTGCAGAGAGAAAAAAGAGCAGTGGGAATA
GGAGCTTTGTTCCTTGGGTTCTTGGGAGCAGCAGGAAGCACTATGGGCGCAGCGTCAATGACGCTGACGG
TACAGGCCAGACAATTATTGTCTGGTATAGTGCAGCAGCAGAACAATTTGCTGAGGGCTATTGAGGCGCA
ACAGCATCTGTTGCAACTCACAGTCTGGGGCATCAAGCAGCTCCAGGCAAGAATCCTGGCTGTGGAAAGA
TACCTAAAGGATCAACAGCTCCTGGGGATTTGGGGTTGCTCTGGAAAACTCATTTGCACCACTGCTGTGC
CTTGGAATGCTAGTTGGAGTAATAAATCTCTGGAACAGATTTGGAATCACACGACCTGGATGGAGTGGGA
CAGAGAAATTAACAATTACACAAGCTTAATACACTCCTTAATTGAAGAATCGCAAAACCAGCAAGAAAAG
AATGAACAAGAATTATTGGAATTAGATAAATGGGCAAGTTTGTGGAATTGGTTTAACATAACAAATTGGC
TGTGGTATATAAAATTATTCATAATGATAGTAGGAGGCTTGGTAGGTTTAAGAATAGTTTTTGCTGTACT
TTCTATAGTGAATAGAGTTAGGCAGGGATATTCACCATTATCGTTTCAGACCCACCTCCCAACCCCGAGG
GGACCCGACAGGCCCGAAGGAATAGAAGAAGAAGGTGGAGAGAGAGACAGAGACAGATCCATTCGATTAG
TGAACGGATCGGCACTGCGTGCGCCAATTCTGCAGACAAATGGCAGTATTCATCCACAATTTTAAAAGAA
AAGGGGGGATTGGGGGGTACAGTGCAGGGGAAAGAATAGTAGACATAATAGCAACAGACATACAAACTAA
AGAATTACAAAAACAAATTACAAAAATTCAAAATTTTCGGGTTTATTACAGGGACAGCAGAGATCCAGTT
TGGTTAATTAAGATAAGAGACGGTGGTGGCGCCGCTACAGGGCGCGTCCCATTCGCCATTCAGGCTGCGC
AACTGTTGGGAAGGGCGATCGGTGCGGGCCTCTTCGCTATTACGCCAGCTGGCGAAAGGGGGATGTGCTG
CAAGGCGATTAAGTTGGGTAACGCCAGGGTTTTCCCAGTCACGACGTTGTAAAACGACGGCCAGTGAGCG
CGCGTAATACGACTCACTATAGGGCGAATTGGGTACCGGGCCCCCCCTCGAGGTCCTCCAGCTTTTGTTC
CCTTTAGTGAGGGTTAATTGCGCGCTTGGCGTAATCATGGTCATAGCTGTTTCCTGTGTGAAATTGTTAT
CCGCTCACAATTCCACACAACATACGAGCCGGAAGCATAAAGTGTAAAGCCTGGGGTGCCTAATGAGTGA
GCTAACTCACATTAATTGCGTTGCGCTCACTGCCCGCTTTCCACTGCATGACGTCTCCACAATTAATTAA
CCCGTGTCGGCTCCAGATCTGGCCTCCGCGCCGGGTTTTGGCGCCTCCCGCGGGCGCCCCCCTCCTCACG
GCGAGCGCTGCCACGTCAGACGAAGGGCGCAGCGAGCGTCCTGATCCTTCCGCCCGGACGCTCAGGACAG
CGGCCCGCTGCTCATAAGACTCGGCCTTAGAACCCCAGTATCAGCAGAAGGACATTTTAGGACGGGACTT
GGGTGACTCTAGGGCACTGGTTTTCTTTCCAGAGAGCGGAACAGGCGAGGAAAAGTAGTCCCTTCTCGGC
GATTCTGCGGAGGGATCTCCGTGGGGCGGTGAACGCCGATGATTATATAAGGACGCGCCGGGTGTGGCAC
AGCTAGTTCCGTCGCAGCCGGGATTTGGGTCGCGGTTCTTGTTTGTGGATCGCTGTGATCGTCACTTGGT
GAGTAGCGGGCTGCTGGGCTGGCCGGGGCTTTCGTGGCCGCCGGGCCGCTCGGTGGGACGGAAGCGTGTG
GAGAGACCGCCAAGGGCTGTAGTCTGGGTCCGCGAGCAAGGTTGCCCTGAACTGGGGGTTGGGGGGAGCG
CAGCAAAATGGCGGCTGTTCCCGAGTCTTGAATGGAAGACGCTTGTGAGGCGGGCTGTGAGGTCGTTGAA
ACAAGGTGGGGGGCATGGTGGGCGGCAAGAACCCAAGGTCTTGAGGCCTTCGCTAATGCGGGAAAGCTCT
TATTCGGGTGAGATGGGCTGGGGCACCATCTGGGGACCCTGACGTGAAGTTTGTCACTGACTGGAGAACT
CGGTTTGTCGTCTGTTGCGGGGGCGGCAGTTATGGCGGTGCCGTTGGGCAGTGCACCCGTACCTTTGGGA
GCGCGCGCCCTCGTCGTGTCGTGACGTCACCCGTTCTGTTGGCTTATAATGCAGGGTGGGGCCACCTGCC
GGTAGGTGTGCGGTAGGCTTTTCTCCGTCGCAGGACGCAGGGTTCGGGCCTAGGGTAGGCTCTCCTGAAT
CGACAGGCGCCGGACCTCTGGTGAGGGGAGGGATAAGTGAGGCGTCAGTTTCTTTGGTCGGTTTTATGTA
CCTATCTTCTTAAGTAGCTGAAGCTCCGGTTTTGAACTATGCGCTCGGGGTTGGCGAGTGTGTTTTGTGA
AGTTTTTTAGGCACCTTTTGAAATGTAATCATTTGGGTCAATATGTAATTTTCAGTGTTAGACTAGTAAA
TTGTCCGCTAAATTCTGGCCGTTTTTGGCTTTTTTGTTAGACGAAGCTTGGGCTGCAGGTCGACTCTAGA
GCCACCATGGACTACAAAGACCATGACGGTGATTATAAAGATCATGACATCGATTACAAGGATGACGATG
ACAAGCACGGTCCGCGGGCTGACGCATTGGACGATTTTGATCTGGATATGCTGGGAAGTGACGCCCTCGA
TGATTTTGACCTTGACATGCTTGGTTCGGATGCCCTTGATGACTTTGACCTCGACATGCTCGGCAGTGAC
GCCCTTGATGATTTCGACCTGGACATGGTTAACCCCAAGAAGAAGAGGAAGGTGGGCCGCGGAATGGACA
AGAAGTACTCCATTGGGCTCGCCATCGGCACAAACAGCGTCGGCTGGGCCGTCATTACGGACGAGTACAA
GGTGCCGAGCAAAAAATTCAAAGTTCTGGGCAATACCGATCGCCACAGCATAAAGAAGAACCTCATTGGC
GCCCTCCTGTTCGACTCCGGGGAAACCGCCGAAGCCACGCGGCTCAAAAGAACAGCACGGCGCAGATATA
CCCGCAGAAAGAATCGGATCTGCTACCTGCAGGAGATCTTTAGTAATGAGATGGCTAAGGTGGATGACTC
TTTCTTCCATAGGCTGGAGGAGTCCTTTTTGGTGGAGGAGGATAAAAAGCACGAGCGCCACCCAATCTTT
GGCAATATCGTGGACGAGGTGGCGTACCATGAAAAGTACCCAACCATATATCATCTGAGGAAGAAGCTTG
TAGACAGTACTGATAAGGCTGACTTGCGGTTGATCTATCTCGCGCTGGCGCATATGATCAAATTTCGGGG
ACACTTCCTCATCGAGGGGGACCTGAACCCAGACAACAGCGATGTCGACAAACTCTTTATCCAACTGGTT
CAGACTTACAATCAGCTTTTCGAAGAGAACCCGATCAACGCATCCGGAGTTGACGCCAAAGCAATCCTGA
GCGCTAGGCTGTCCAAATCCCGGCGGCTCGAAAACCTCATCGCACAGCTCCCTGGGGAGAAGAAGAACGG
CCTGTTTGGTAATCTTATCGCCCTGTCACTCGGGCTGACCCCCAACTTTAAATCTAACTTCGACCTGGCC
GAAGATGCCAAGCTTCAACTGAGCAAAGACACCTACGATGATGATCTCGACAATCTGCTGGCCCAGATCG
GCGACCAGTACGCAGACCTTTTTTTGGCGGCAAAGAACCTGTCAGACGCCATTCTGCTGAGTGATATTCT
GCGAGTGAACACGGAGATCACCAAAGCTCCGCTGAGCGCTAGTATGATCAAGCGCTATGATGAGCACCAC
CAAGACTTGACTTTGCTGAAGGCCCTTGTCAGACAGCAACTGCCTGAGAAGTACAAGGAAATTTTCTTCG
ATCAGTCTAAAAATGGCTACGCCGGATACATTGACGGCGGAGCAAGCCAGGAGGAATTTTACAAATTTAT
TAAGCCCATCTTGGAAAAAATGGACGGCACCGAGGAGCTGCTGGTAAAGCTTAACAGAGAAGATCTGTTG
CGCAAACAGCGCACTTTCGACAATGGAAGCATCCCCCACCAGATTCACCTGGGCGAACTGCACGCTATCC
TCAGGCGGCAAGAGGATTTCTACCCCTTTTTGAAAGATAACAGGGAAAAGATTGAGAAAATCCTCACATT
TCGGATACCCTACTATGTAGGCCCCCTCGCCCGGGGAAATTCCAGATTCGCGTGGATGACTCGCAAATCA
GAAGAGACCATCACTCCCTGGAACTTCGAGGAAGTCGTGGATAAGGGGGCCTCTGCCCAGTCCTTCATCG
AAAGGATGACTAACTTTGATAAAAATCTGCCTAACGAAAAGGTGCTTCCTAAACACTCTCTGCTGTACGA
GTACTTCACAGTTTATAACGAGCTCACCAAGGTCAAATACGTCACAGAAGGGATGAGAAAGCCAGCATTC
CTGTCTGGAGAGCAGAAGAAAGCTATCGTGGACCTCCTCTTCAAGACGAACCGGAAAGTTACCGTGAAAC
AGCTCAAAGAAGACTATTTCAAAAAGATTGAATGTTTCGACTCTGTTGAAATCAGCGGAGTGGAGGATCG
CTTCAACGCATCCCTGGGAACGTATCACGATCTCCTGAAAATCATTAAAGACAAGGACTTCCTGGACAAT
GAGGAGAACGAGGACATTCTTGAGGACATTGTCCTCACCCTTACGTTGTTTGAAGATAGGGAGATGATTG
AAGAACGCTTGAAAACTTACGCTCATCTCTTCGACGACAAAGTCATGAAACAGCTCAAGAGGCGCCGATA
TACAGGATGGGGGCGGCTGTCAAGAAAACTGATCAATGGGATCCGAGACAAGCAGAGTGGAAAGACAATC
CTGGATTTTCTTAAGTCCGATGGATTTGCCAACCGGAACTTCATGCAGTTGATCCATGATGACTCTCTCA
CCTTTAAGGAGGACATCCAGAAAGCACAAGTTTCTGGCCAGGGGGACAGTCTTCACGAGCACATCGCTAA
TCTTGCAGGTAGCCCAGCTATCAAAAAGGGAATACTGCAGACCGTTAAGGTCGTGGATGAACTCGTCAAA
GTAATGGGAAGGCATAAGCCCGAGAATATCGTTATCGAGATGGCCCGAGAGAACCAAACTACCCAGAAGG
GACAGAAGAACAGTAGGGAAAGGATGAAGAGGATTGAAGAGGGTATAAAAGAACTGGGGTCCCAAATCCT
TAAGGAACACCCAGTTGAAAACACCCAGCTTCAGAATGAGAAGCTCTACCTGTACTACCTGCAGAACGGC
AGGGACATGTACGTGGATCAGGAACTGGACATCAATCGGCTCTCCGACTACGACGTGGATGCCATCGTGC
CCCAGTCTTTTCTCAAAGATGATTCTATTGATAATAAAGTGTTGACAAGATCCGATAAAAATAGAGGGAA
GAGTGATAACGTCCCCTCAGAAGAAGTTGTCAAGAAAATGAAAAATTATTGGCGGCAGCTGCTGAACGCC
AAACTGATCACACAACGGAAGTTCGATAATCTGACTAAGGCTGAACGAGGTGGCCTGTCTGAGTTGGATA
AAGCCGGCTTCATCAAAAGGCAGCTTGTTGAGACACGCCAGATCACCAAGCACGTGGCCCAAATTCTCGA
TTCACGCATGAACACCAAGTACGATGAAAATGACAAACTGATTCGAGAGGTGAAAGTTATTACTCTGAAG
TCTAAGCTGGTCTCAGATTTCAGAAAGGACTTTCAGTTTTATAAGGTGAGAGAGATCAACAATTACCACC
ATGCGCATGATGCCTACCTGAATGCAGTGGTAGGCACTGCACTTATCAAAAAATATCCCAAGCTTGAATC
TGAATTTGTTTACGGAGACTATAAAGTGTACGATGTTAGGAAAATGATCGCAAAGTCTGAGCAGGAAATA
GGCAAGGCCACCGCTAAGTACTTCTTTTACAGCAATATTATGAATTTTTTCAAGACCGAGATTACACTGG
CCAATGGAGAGATTCGGAAGCGACCACTTATCGAAACAAACGGAGAAACAGGAGAAATCGTGTGGGACAA
GGGTAGGGATTTCGCGACAGTCCGGAAGGTCCTGTCCATGCCGCAGGTGAACATCGTTAAAAAGACCGAA
GTACAGACCGGAGGCTTCTCCAAGGAAAGTATCCTCCCGAAAAGGAACAGCGACAAGCTGATCGCACGCA
AAAAAGATTGGGACCCCAAGAAATACGGCGGATTCGATTCTCCTACAGTCGCTTACAGTGTACTGGTTGT
GGCCAAAGTGGAGAAAGGGAAGTCTAAAAAACTCAAAAGCGTCAAGGAACTGCTGGGCATCACAATCATG
GAGCGATCAAGCTTCGAAAAAAACCCCATCGACTTTCTCGAGGCGAAAGGATATAAAGAGGTCAAAAAAG
ACCTCATCATTAAGCTTCCCAAGTACTCTCTCTTTGAGCTTGAAAACGGCCGGAAACGAATGCTCGCTAG
TGCGGGCGAGCTGCAGAAAGGTAACGAGCTGGCACTGCCCTCTAAATACGTTAATTTCTTGTATCTGGCC
AGCCACTATGAAAAGCTCAAAGGGTCTCCCGAAGATAATGAGCAGAAGCAGCTGTTCGTGGAACAACACA
AACACTACCTTGATGAGATCATCGAGCAAATAAGCGAATTCTCCAAAAGAGTGATCCTCGCCGACGCTAA
CCTCGATAAGGTGCTTTCTGCTTACAATAAGCACAGGGATAAGCCCATCAGGGAGCAGGCAGAAAACATT
ATCCACTTGTTTACTCTGACCAACTTGGGCGCGCCTGCAGCCTTCAAGTACTTCGACACCACCATAGACA
GAAAGCGGTACACCTCTACAAAGGAGGTCCTGGACGCCACACTGATTCATCAGTCAATTACGGGGCTCTA
TGAAACAAGAATCGACCTCTCTCAGCTCGGTGGAGACAGCAGGGCTGACCCCAAGAAGAAGAGGAAGGTG
GCTAGCCGCGCCGACGCGCTGGACGATTTCGATCTCGACATGCTGGGTTCTGATGCCCTCGATGACTTTG
ACCTGGATATGTTGGGAAGCGACGCATTGGATGACTTTGATCTGGACATGCTCGGCTCCGATGCTCTGGA
CGATTTCGATCTCGATATGTTAATCGCTAGCGAGGGCAGAGGAAGTCTTCTAACATGCGGTGACGTGGAG
GAGAATCCCGGCCCTGGTACCGTGAGCAAGGGCGAGGAGCTGTTCACCGGGGTGGTGCCCATCCTGGTCG
AGCTGGACGGCGACGTAAACGGCCACAAGTTCAGCGTGTCCGGCGAGGGCGAGGGCGATGCCACCTACGG
CAAGCTGACCCTGAAGTTCATCTGCACCACCGGCAAGCTGCCCGTGCCCTGGCCCACCCTCGTGACCACC
CTGACCTACGGCGTGCAGTGCTTCAGCCGCTACCCCGACCACATGAAGCAGCACGACTTCTTCAAGTCCG
CCATGCCCGAAGGCTACGTCCAGGAGCGCACCATCTTCTTCAAGGACGACGGCAACTACAAGACCCGCGC
CGAGGTGAAGTTCGAGGGCGACACCCTGGTGAACCGCATCGAGCTGAAGGGCATCGACTTCAAGGAGGAC
GGCAACATCCTGGGGCACAAGCTGGAGTACAACTACAACAGCCACAACGTCTATATCATGGCCGACAAGC
AGAAGAACGGCATCAAGGTGAACTTCAAGATCCGCCACAACATCGAGGACGGCAGCGTGCAGCTCGCCGA
CCACTACCAGCAGAACACCCCCATCGGCGACGGCCCCGTGCTGCTGCCCGACAACCACTACCTGAGCACC
CAGTCCGCCCTGAGCAAAGACCCCAACGAGAAGCGCGATCACATGGTCCTGCTGGAGTTCGTGACCGCCG
CCGGGATCACTCTCGGCATGGACGAGCTGTACAAGACCGGTTGATAATAGAATTCGATATCAAGCTTATC
GATAATCAACCTCTGGATTACAAAATTTGTGAAAGATTGACTGGTATTCTTAACTATGTTGCTCCTTTTA
CGCTATGTGGATACGCTGCTTTAATGCCTTTGTATCATGCTATTGCTTCCCGTATGGCTTTCATTTTCTC
CTCCTTGTATAAATCCTGGTTGCTGTCTCTTTATGAGGAGTTGTGGCCCGTTGTCAGGCAACGTGGCGTG
GTGTGCACTGTGTTTGCTGACGCAACCCCCACTGGTTGGGGCATTGCCACCACCTGTCAGCTCCTTTCCG
GGACTTTCGCTTTCCCCCTCCCTATTGCCACGGCGGAACTCATCGCCGCCTGCCTTGCCCGCTGCTGGAC
AGGGGCTCGGCTGTTGGGCACTGACAATTCCGTGGTGTTGTCGGGGAAATCATCGTCCTTTCCTTGGCTG
CTCGCCTGTGTTGCCACCTGGATTCTGCGCGGGACGTCCTTCTGCTACGTCCCTTCGGCCCTCAATCCAG
CGGACCTTCCTTCCCGCGGCCTGCTGCCGGCTCTGCGGCCTCTTCCGCGTCTTCGCCTTCGCCCTCAGAC
GAGTCGGATCTCCCTTTGGGCCGCCTCCCCGCATCGATACCGTCGACCTCGAGACCTAGAAAAACATGGA
GCAATCACAAGTAGCAATACAGCAGCTACCAATGCTGATTGTGCCTGGCTAGAAGCACAAGAGGAGGAGG
AGGTGGGTTTTCCAGTCACACCTCAGGTACCTTTAAGACCAATGACTTACAAGGCAGCTGTAGATCTTAG
CCACTTTTTAAAAGAAAAGGGGGGACTGGAAGGGCTAATTCACTCCCAACGAAGACAAGATATCCTTGAT
CTGTGGATCTACCACACACAAGGCTACTTCCCTGATTGGCAGAACTACACACCAGGGCCAGGGATCAGAT
ATCCACTGACCTTTGGATGGTGCTACAAGCTAGTACCAGTTGAGCAAGAGAAGGTAGAAGAAGCCAATGA
AGGAGAGAACACCCGCTTGTTACACCCTGTGAGCCTGCATGGGATGGATGACCCGGAGAGAGAAGTATTA
GAGTGGAGGTTTGACAGCCGCCTAGCATTTCATCACATGGCCCGAGAGCTGCATCCGGACTGTACTGGGT
CTCTCTGGTTAGACCAGATCTGAGCCTGGGAGCTCTCTGGCTAACTAGGGAACCCACTGCTTAAGCCTCA
ATAAAGCTTGCCTTGAGTGCTTCAAGTAGTGTGTGCCCGTCTGTTGTGTGACTCTGGTAACTAGAGATCC
CTCAGACCCTTTTAGTCAGTGTGGAAAATCTCTAGCAGGGCCCGTTTAAACCCGCTGATCAGCCTCGACT
GTGCCTTCTAGTTGCCAGCCATCTGTTGTTTGCCCCTCCCCCGTGCCTTCCTTGACCCTGGAAGGTGCCA
CTCCCACTGTCCTTTCCTAATAAAATGAGGAAATTGCATCGCATTGTCTGAGTAGGTGTCATTCTATTCT
GGGGGGTGGGGTGGGGCAGGACAGCAAGGGGGAGGATTGGGAAGACAATAGCAGGCATGCTGGGGATGCG
GTGGGCTCTATGGCTTCTGAGGCGGAAAGAACCAGCTGGGGCTCTAGGGGGTATCCCC
[124 nt withheld, positions 11329-11452]
C
[91 nt withheld, positions 11454-11544]
A
[49 nt withheld, positions 11546-11594]
CCTTTGACGTTGGAGTCCACGTTCTTT
[37 nt withheld, positions 11622-11658]
ACCCTATCTCGGTCTATTCTTTTGATTTATAAGGGATTTTGCCGATTTCGGCCTATTGGTTAAAAAATGA
GCTGATTTAACAAAAATTTAACGCGAATTAATTCTGTGGAATGTGTGTCAGTTAGGGTGTGGAAAGTCCC
CAGGCTCCCCAGCAGGCAGAAGTATGCAAAGCATGCATCTCAATTAGTCAGCAACCAGGTGTGGAAAGTC
CCCAGGCTCCCCAGCAGGCAGAAGTATGCAAAGCATGCATCTCAATTAGTCAGCAACCATAGTCCCGCCC
CTAACTCCGCCCATCCCGCCCCTAACTCCGCCCAGTTCCGCCCATTCTCCGCCCCATGGCTGACTAATTT
TTTTTATTTATGCAGAGGCCGAGGCCGCCTCTGCCTCTGAGCTATTCCAGAAGTAGTGAGGAGGCTTTTT
TGGAGGCCTAGGCTTTTGCAAAAAGCTCCCGGGAGCTTGTATATCCATTTTCGGATCTGATCAGCACGTG
TTGACAATTAATCATCGGCATAGTATATCGGCATAGTATAATACGACAAGGTGAGGAACTAAACCATGGC
CAAGTTGACCAGTGCCGTTCCGGTGCTCACCGCGCGCGACGTCGCCGGAGCGGTCGAGTTCTGGACCGAC
CGGCTCGGGTTCTCCCGGGACTTCGTGGAGGACGACTTCGCCGGTGTGGTCCGGGACGACGTGACCCTGT
TCATCAGCGCGGTCCAGGACCAGGTGGTGCCGGACAACACCCTGGCCTGGGTGTGGGTGCGCGGCCTGGA
CGAGCTGTACGCCGAGTGGTCGGAGGTCGTGTCCACGAACTTCCGGGACGCCTCCGGGCCGGCCATGACC
GAGATCGGCGAGCAGCCGTGGGGGCGGGAGTTCGCCCTGCGCGACCCGGCCGGCAACTGCGTGCACTTCG
TGGCCGAGGAGCAGGACTGACACGTGCTACGAGATTTCGATTCCACCGCCGCCTTCTATGAAAGGTTGGG
CTTCGGAATCGTTTTCCGGGACGCCGGCTGGATGATCCTCCAGCGCGGGGATCTCATGCTGGAGTTCTTC
GCCCACCCCAACTTGTTTATTGCAGCTTATAATGGTTACAAATAAAGCAATAGCATCACAAATTTCACAA
ATAAAGCATTTTTTTCACTGCATTCTAGTTGTGGTTTGTCCAAACTCATCAATGTATCTTATCATGTCTG
TATACCGTCGACCTCTAGCTAGAGCTTGGCGTAATCATGGTCATAGCTGTTTCCTGTGTGAAATTGTTAT
CCGCTCACAATTCCACACAACATACGAGCCGGAAGCATAAAGTGTAAAGCCTGGGGTGCCTAATGAGTGA
GCTAACTCACATTAATTGCGTTGCGCTCACTGCCCGCTTTCCAGTCGGGAAACCTGTCGTGCCAGCTGCA
TTAATGAATCGGCCAACGCGCGGGGAGAGGCGGTTTGCGTATTGGGCGCTCTTCCGCTTCCTCGCTCACT
GACTCGCTGCGCTCGGTCGTTCGGCTGCGGCGAGCGGTATCAGCTCACTCAAAGGCGGTAATACGGTTAT
CCACAGAATCAGGGGATAACGCAGGAAAGAACATGTGAGCAAAAGGCCAGCAAAAGGCCAGGAACCGTAA
AAAGGCCGCGTTGCTGGCGTTTTTCCATAGGCTCCGCCCCCCTGACGAGCATCACAAAAATCGACGCTCA
AGTCAGAGGTGGCGAAACCCGACAGGACTATAAAGATACCAGGCGTTTCCCCCTGGAAGCTCCCTCGTGC
GCTCTCCTGTTCCGACCCTGCCGCTTACCGGATACCTGTCCGCCTTTCTCCCTTCGGGAAGCGTGGCGCT
TTCTCATAGCTCACGCTGTAGGTATCTCAGTTCGGTGTAGGTCGTTCGCTCCAAGCTGGGCTGTGTGCAC
GAACCCCCCGTTCAGCCCGACCGCTGCGCCTTATCCGGTAACTATCGTCTTGAGTCCAACCCGGTAAGAC
ACGACTTATCGCCACTGGCAGCAGCCACTGGTAACAGGATTAGCAGAGCGAGGTATGTAGGCGGTGCTAC
AGAGTTCTTGAAGTGGTGGCCTAACTACGGCTACACTAGAAGAACAGTATTTGGTATCTGCGCTCTGCTG
AAGCCAGTTACCTTCGGAAAAAGAGTTGGTAGCTCTTGATCCGGCAAACAAACCACCGCTGGTAGCGGTG
GTTTTTTTGTTTGCAAGCAGCAGATTACGCGCAGAAAAAAAGGATCTCAAGAAGATCCTTTGATCTTTTC
TACGGGGTCTGACGCTCAGTGGAACGAAAACTCACGTTAAGGGATTTTGGTCATGAGATTATCAAAAAGG
ATCTTCACCTAGATCCTTTTAAATTAAAAATGAAGTTTTAAATCAATCTAAAGTATATATGAGTAAACTT
GGTCTGACAGTTACCAATGCTTAATCAGTGAGGCACCTATCTCAGCGATCTGTCTATTTCGTTCATCCAT
AGTTGCCTGACTCCCCGTCGTGTAGATAACTACGATACGGGAGGGCTTACCATCTGGCCCCAGTGCTGCA
ATGATACCGCGAGACCCACGCTCACCGGCTCCAGATTTATCAGCAATAAACCAGCCAGCCGGAAGGGCCG
AGCGCAGAAGTGGTCCTGCAACTTTATCCGCCTCCATCCAGTCTATTAATTGTTGCCGGGAAGCTAGAGT
AAGTAGTTCGCCAGTTAATAGTTTGCGCAACGTTGTTGCCATTGCTACAGGCATCGTGGTGTCACGCTCG
TCGTTTGGTATGGCTTCATTCAGCTCCGGTTCCCAACGATCAAGGCGAGTTACATGATCCCCCATGTTGT
GCAAAAAAGCGGTTAGCTCCTTCGGTCCTCCGATCGTTGTCAGAAGTAAGTTGGCCGCAGTGTTATCACT
CATGGTTATGGCAGCACTGCATAATTCTCTTACTGTCATGCCATCCGTAAGATGCTTTTCTGTGACTGGT
GAGTACTCAACCAAGTCATTCTGAGAATAGTGTATGCGGCGACCGAGTTGCTCTTGCCCGGCGTCAATAC
GGGATAATACCGCGCCACATAGCAGAACTTTAAAAGTGCTCATCATTGGAAAACGTTCTTCGGGGCGAAA
ACTCTCAAGGATCTTACCGCTGTTGAGATCCAGTTCGATGTAACCCACTCGTGCACCCAACTGATCTTCA
GCATCTTTTACTTTCACCAGCGTTTCTGGGTGAGCAAAAACAGGAAGGCAAAATGCCGCAAAAAAGGGAA
TAAGGGCGACACGGAAATGTTGAATACTCATACTCTTCCTTTTTCAATATTATTGAAGCATTTATCAGGG
TTATTGTCTCATGAGCGGATACATATTTGAATGTATTTAGAAAAATAAACAAATAGGGGTTCCGCGCACA
TTTCCCCGAAAAGTGCCACCTGAC
Features (pLannotate 1.2.2; 42 found; start..end, strand, type, name):
     31..83      -  misc_feature   bom (fragment): basis of mobility region from pBR322
    238..617     +  enhancer       CMV enhancer: human cytomegalovirus immediate early enhancer
    618..817     +  promoter       CMV promoter: human cytomegalovirus (CMV) immediate early promoter
    835..1015    +  LTR            5' LTR (truncated): truncated 5' long terminal repeat (LTR) from HIV-1
   1062..1187    +  misc_feature   HIV-1 Ψ: packaging signal of human immunodeficiency virus type 1
   1171..1534    +  CDS            HIV-1 gag (fragment): gag protein from human immunodeficiency virus 1; gag
   1680..1913    +  misc_feature   RRE: The Rev response element (RRE) of HIV-1 allows for Rev-dependent mRNA export from the nucleus to the cytoplasm.
   2290..2390    +  CDS            Rev (fragment): human immunodeficiency virus 1 (HIV-1) Rev protein; rev; enhances nuclear export of unspliced and incompletely spliced viral mRNAs
   2440..2557    +  misc_feature   cPPT/CTS: central polypurine tract and central termination sequence of HIV-1
   2619..2637    -  rep_origin     f1 ori (fragment): f1 bacteriophage origin of replication; arrow indicates direction of (+) strand synthesis
   2642..2797    -  CDS            lacZα (fragment): LacZα fragment of β-galactosidase; lacZ fragment
   2805..2823    +  promoter       T7 promoter: promoter for bacteriophage T7 RNA polymerase
   2832..2855    -  misc_feature   MCS (fragment): pBluescript multiple cloning site
   2871..2889    -  promoter       T3 promoter: promoter for bacteriophage T3 RNA polymerase
   2932..2954    -  protein_bind   lac operator (fragment): The lac repressor binds to the lac operator to inhibit transcription in E. coli. This inhibition can be relieved by adding lactose or isopropyl-β-D-thiogalactopyranoside (IPTG). lac repressor encoded by lacI
   2958..2988    -  promoter       lac promoter: promoter for the E. coli lac operon
   3003..3024    -  protein_bind   CAP binding site: CAP binding activates transcription in the presence of cAMP. E. coli catabolite activator protein
   3101..4312    +  promoter       UbC promoter: human ubiquitin C promoter
   4323..4341    -  misc_feature   MCS (fragment): pUC18/19 multiple cloning site
   4350..4415    +  CDS            3xFLAG: three tandem FLAG® epitope tags, followed by an enterokinase cleavage site
   4614..8717    +  CDS            Cas9: Cas9 (Csn1) endonuclease from the Streptococcus pyogenes Type II CRISPR/Cas system generates RNA-guided double strand breaks in DNA
   8763..8912    +  CDS            VP64: tetrameric repeat of the minimal activation domain of herpes simplex virus VP16 (Beerli et al., 1998)
   8982..9695    +  CDS            EGFP: EGFP is a basic (constitutively fluorescent) green fluorescent protein published in 1996, derived from Aequorea victoria. It is reported to be a rapidly-maturing weak dimer with moderate acid sensitivity.
   9710..9734    +  misc_feature   MCS (fragment): pBluescript multiple cloning site
   9734..10322   +  misc_feature   WPRE: woodchuck hepatitis virus posttranscriptional regulatory element
  10259..10840   +  CDS            nef (fragment): NEF_HV1H2 - Experimental evidence at protein level: Swiss-Prot protein existence level 1. Extracellular Nef protein targets CD4(+) T-lymphocytes for apoptosis by interacting with CXCR4 surface receptors. From Human immunodeficiency virus type 1 group M subtype B (isolate HXB2) (HIV-1).
  10847..11027   +  LTR            5' LTR (truncated): truncated 5' long terminal repeat (LTR) from HIV-1
  11059..11283   +  polyA_signal   bGH poly(A) signal: bovine growth hormone polyadenylation signal
  11287..11308   +  promoter       SV40 promoter (fragment): SV40 enhancer and early promoter
  11329..11757   +  rep_origin     f1 ori (sequence partly withheld): f1 bacteriophage origin of replication; arrow indicates direction of (+) strand synthesis
  11771..12100   +  promoter       SV40 promoter: SV40 enhancer and early promoter
  12148..12195   +  promoter       EM7 promoter: synthetic bacterial promoter&nbsp
  12214..12588   +  CDS            BleoR: antibiotic-binding protein; Sh ble from Streptoalloteichus hindustanus; confers resistance to bleomycin, phleomycin, and Zeocin™
  12598..12723   +  CDS            ble (fragment): BLE_KLEPN - Experimental evidence at protein level: Swiss-Prot protein existence level 1. Binding protein with a strong affinity to the bleomycin family of antibiotics. Binds to CL990; an antimitotic-antibiotic compound. From Klebsiella pneumoniae.
  12718..12839   +  polyA_signal   SV40 poly(A) signal: SV40 polyadenylation signal
  12910..12932   -  protein_bind   lac operator (fragment): The lac repressor binds to the lac operator to inhibit transcription in E. coli. This inhibition can be relieved by adding lactose or isopropyl-β-D-thiogalactopyranoside (IPTG). lac repressor encoded by lacI
  12936..12966   -  promoter       lac promoter: promoter for the E. coli lac operon
  12981..13002   -  protein_bind   CAP binding site: CAP binding activates transcription in the presence of cAMP. E. coli catabolite activator protein
  13015..13107   -  CDS            lacI (fragment): lac repressor; lacI; The lac repressor binds to the lac operator to inhibit transcription in E. coli. This inhibition can be relieved by adding lactose or isopropyl-β-D-thiogalactopyranoside (IPTG).
  13290..13878   -  rep_origin     ori: high-copy-number ColE1/pMB1/pBR322/pUC origin of replication
  14049..14909   -  CDS            AmpR: β-lactamase; bla; confers resistance to ampicillin, carbenicillin, and related antibiotics
  14910..15014   -  promoter       AmpR promoter: bla
