[The description below was written by a language model from this plasmid's Addgene catalogue record and pLannotate feature annotations shown in this document.]
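Description:
pLV hUbC- VP64-dCas9-VP64-T2A- GFP(No LoxP sites) is a lentiviral transfer plasmid of about 15 kb built on the FUGW backbone. It delivers a CRISPR-based transcriptional activator to mammalian cells. In bacteria it replicates from a high-copy ColE1/pUC-type origin and is selected with ampicillin through the bla gene. An f1 origin is also present, as is an SV40/EM7-driven bleomycin/Zeocin resistance cassette that lies outside the viral genome. The viral portion begins with a CMV enhancer/promoter fused to a truncated HIV-1 5' LTR, which drives production of genomic RNA in packaging cells. This is followed by the Ψ packaging signal with a partial gag sequence, the Rev response element for Rev-dependent nuclear export, and the cPPT/CTS. A WPRE downstream of the payload enhances transcript expression. A truncated 3' LTR and a bGH polyadenylation signal close the unit.

The payload is driven by the human ubiquitin C promoter and encodes Streptococcus pyogenes Cas9 carrying the D10A and H840A mutations, which abolish nuclease activity while retaining guide-RNA-directed DNA binding. According to the record, VP64, a tetramer of the VP16 minimal activation domain, is fused to both ends. The automated annotation marks only the C-terminal copy, along with a 3xFLAG epitope near the N-terminus, leaving an unannotated stretch upstream of Cas9 where the N-terminal VP64 would be expected. EGFP follows, and per the construct name it is linked through a T2A self-cleaving peptide, so transduced cells can be identified by fluorescence. The plasmid carries no annotated guide RNA cassette, so a guide would have to be supplied separately. It is described as identical to an earlier construct from the same lab except that the loxP sites have been removed. It is used for targeted activation of endogenous genes.
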