Addgene plasmid #66708: pLV hUbC- VP64-dCas9-VP64-T2A- GFP(No LoxP sites)
Purpose: expresses VP64-dCas9-VP64, same plasmid as Addgene 59791 but with LoxP sites removed
Depositing lab: Charles Gersbach. Depositing organization: Duke University.
Backbone
  Vector backbone: FUGW
  Total vector size (bp): 15000
  Vector type: Lentiviral, Synthetic Biology
Growth in bacteria
  Bacterial resistance: Ampicillin, 100 μg/mL
  Growth temperature: 37°C
  Growth strain: Stbl3
  Copy number: High Copy
Gene/Insert
  Gene/Insert name: S.Pyogenes VP64-dCas9-VP64
  Species: S.Pyogenes
  Mutation: D10A and H840A
  Promoter: hUbC
  Tag / fusion protein: VP64
  Cloning method: Gibson Cloning
  Sequencing primers: 5′ TCGGGTTTATTACAGGGACAGCAG; 3′ TGACAACGGGCCACAACTCC
Terms and licenses: Academic/Nonprofit Terms; Industry Terms: Not Available to Industry
How to cite: pLV hUbC- VP64-dCas9-VP64-T2A- GFP(No LoxP sites) was a gift from Charles Gersbach (Addgene plasmid # 66708 ; http://n2t.net/addgene:66708 ; RRID:Addgene_66708)
