>Addgene plasmid #66708 | pLV hUbC- VP64-dCas9-VP64-T2A- GFP(No LoxP sites) | addgene partial sequence | sequence record 122239 | hUBCpro-F 5'-TGAAGCTCCGGTTTTGAACT-3'
TTTTTAGGCACCTTTTGAAATGTAATCATTTGGGTCAATATGTAATTTTCAGTGTTAGACTAGTAAATTG
TCCGCTAAATTCTGGCCGTTTTTGGCTTTTTTGTTAGACGAAGCTTGGGCTGCAGGTCGACTCTAGAGCC
ACCATGGACTACAAAGACCATGACGGTGATTATAAAGATCATGACATCGATTACAAGGATGACGATGACA
AGCACGGTCCGCGGGCTGACGCATTGGACGATTTTGATCTGGATATGCTGGGAAGTGACGCCCTCGATGA
TTTTGACCTTGACATGCTTGGTTCGGATGCCCTTGATGACTTTGACCTCGACATGCTCGGCAGTGACGCC
CTTGATGATTTCGACCTGGACATGGTTAACCCCAAGAAGAAGAGGAAGGTGGGCCGCGGAATGGACAAGA
AGTACTCCATTGGGCTCGCCATCGGCACAAACAGCGTCGGCTGGGCCGTCATTACGGACGAGTACAAGGT
GCCGAGCAAAAAATTCAAAGTTCTGGGCAATACCGATCGCCACAGCATAAAGAAGAACCTCATTGGCGCC
CTCCTGTTCGACTCCGGGGAAACCGCCGAAGCCACGCGGCTCAAAAGAACAGCACGGCGCAGATATACCC
GCAGA
