>Addgene plasmid #66708 | pLV hUbC- VP64-dCas9-VP64-T2A- GFP(No LoxP sites) | addgene partial sequence | sequence record 122242 | EGFP-N 5'-CGTCGCCGTCCAGCTCGACCAG-3'
TGCTCACGGTACCAGGGCCGGGATTCTCCTCCACGTCACCGCATGTTAGAAGACTTCCTCTGCCCTCGCT
AGCGATTAACATATCGAGATCGAAATCGTCCAGAGCATCGGAGCCGAGCATGTCCAGATCAAAGTCATCC
AATGCGTCGCTTCCCAACATATCCAGGTCAAAGTCATCGAGGGCATCAGAACCCAGCATGTCGAGATCGA
AATCGTCCAGCGCGTCGGCGCGGCTAGCCACCTTCCTCTTCTTCTTGGGGTCAGCCCTGCTGTCTCCACC
GAGCTGAGAGAGGTCGATTCTTGTTTCATAGAGCCCCGTAATTGACTGATGAATCAGTGTGGCGTCCAGG
ACCTCCTTTGTAGAGGTGTACCGCTTTCTGTCTATGGTGGTGTCGAAGTACTTGAAGGCTGCAGGCGCGC
CCAAGTTGGTCAGAGTAAACAAGTGGATAATGTTTTCTGCCTGCTCCCTGATGGGCTTATCCCTGTGCTT
ATTGTAAGCAGAAAGCACCTTATCGAGGTTAGCGTCGGCGAGGATCACTCTTTTGGAGAATTCGCTTATT
TGCTCGATGATCTCATCAAGGTAGTGTTTGTGTTGTTCCACGAACAGCTGCTTCTGCTCATTATCTTCGG
GAGACCCTTTGAGCTTTTCATAGTGGCTGGCCAGATACAAGAAATTAACGTATTTAGAGGGCAGTGCCAG
CTCGTTACCTTTCTGCAGCTCGCCCGCACTAGCGAGCATTCGTTTCCGGCCGTTTTCAAGCTCAAAGAGA
GAGTACTTGGGAAGCTTAATGATGAGGTCTTTTTTGACCTCTTTATATCCTTTC
