LOCUS       Exported 15030 bp ds-DNA circular SYN 12-MAY-2021
DEFINITION  expresses VP64-dCas9-VP64, same plasmid as Addgene 59791 but with
            LoxP sites removed.
ACCESSION   .
VERSION     .
KEYWORDS    pLV hUbC- VP64-dCas9-VP64-T2A- GFP(No LoxP sites)
SOURCE      synthetic DNA construct
  ORGANISM  synthetic DNA construct
REFERENCE   1 (bases 1 to 15030)
  AUTHORS   Gersbach C
  TITLE     Multiplex CRISPR/Cas9 Genome Engineering for Directing Myogenic
            Cellular Differentiation in Primary Human Cells
  JOURNAL   Unpublished
REFERENCE   2 (bases 1 to 15030)
  AUTHORS   .
  TITLE     Direct Submission
  JOURNAL   Exported May 12, 2021 from SnapGene Server 1.1.58
            http://www.snapgene.com
FEATURES             Location/Qualifiers
     source          1..15030
                     /organism="synthetic DNA construct"
                     /mol_type="other DNA"
     primer_bind     complement(47..66)
                     /label=pRS-marker
                     /note="pRS vectors, use to sequence yeast selectable
                     marker"
     enhancer        238..617
                     /label=CMV enhancer
                     /note="human cytomegalovirus immediate early enhancer"
     promoter        619..817
                     /label=CMV promoter
                     /note="human cytomegalovirus (CMV) immediate early
                     promoter"
     primer_bind     772..792
                     /label=CMV-F
                     /note="Human CMV immediate early promoter, forward primer"
     LTR             835..1015
                     /label=5' LTR (truncated)
                     /note="truncated 5' long terminal repeat (LTR) from HIV-1"
     misc_feature    1062..1187
                     /label=HIV-1 Psi
                     /note="packaging signal of human immunodeficiency virus
                     type 1"
     misc_feature    1680..1913
                     /label=RRE
                     /note="The Rev response element (RRE) of HIV-1 allows for
                     Rev-dependent mRNA export from the nucleus to the
                     cytoplasm."
     CDS             2098..2142
                     /codon_start=1
                     /product="antigenic peptide corresponding to amino acids
                     655 to 669 of the HIV envelope protein gp41 (Lutje Hulsik
                     et al., 2013)"
                     /label=gp41 peptide
                     /note="recognized by the 2H10 single-chain llama nanobody"
                     /translation="KNEQELLELDKWASL"
     misc_feature    2440..2557
                     /label=cPPT/CTS
                     /note="central polypurine tract and central termination
                     sequence of HIV-1"
     CDS             complement(2594..2914)
                     /codon_start=1
                     /gene="lacZ fragment"
                     /product="LacZ-alpha fragment of beta-galactosidase"
                     /label=lacZ-alpha
                     /translation="MTMITPSAQLTLTKGNKSWRTSRGGPVPNSPYSESYYARSLAVVL
                     QRRDWENPGVTQLNRLAAHPPFASWRNSEEARTDRPSQQLRSLNGEWDAPCSGATTVSY
                     LN"
     primer_bind     2764..2786
                     /label=M13/pUC Forward
                     /note="In lacZ gene"
     primer_bind     2778..2795
                     /label=M13 Forward
                     /note="In lacZ gene. Also called M13-F20 or M13 (-21)
                     Forward"
     primer_bind     2779..2795
                     /label=M13 fwd
                     /note="common sequencing primer, one of multiple similar
                     variants"
     primer_bind     2805..2824
                     /label=T7
                     /note="T7 promoter, forward primer"
     promoter        2805..2823
                     /label=T7 promoter
                     /note="promoter for bacteriophage T7 RNA polymerase"
     primer_bind     complement(2871..2891)
                     /label=T3
                     /note="T3 promoter, forward primer"
     promoter        complement(2871..2889)
                     /label=T3 promoter
                     /note="promoter for bacteriophage T3 RNA polymerase"
     primer_bind     complement(2910..2926)
                     /label=M13 rev
                     /note="common sequencing primer, one of multiple similar
                     variants"
     protein_bind    2934..2950
                     /label=lac operator
                     /bound_moiety="lac repressor encoded by lacI"
                     /note="The lac repressor binds to the lac operator to
                     inhibit transcription in E. coli. This inhibition can be
                     relieved by adding lactose or
                     isopropyl-beta-D-thiogalactopyranoside (IPTG)."
     promoter        complement(2958..2988)
                     /label=lac promoter
                     /note="promoter for the E. coli lac operon"
     protein_bind    3003..3024
                     /label=CAP binding site
                     /bound_moiety="E. coli catabolite activator protein"
                     /note="CAP binding activates transcription in the presence
                     of cAMP."
     promoter        3090..4300
                     /label=UbC promoter
                     /note="human ubiquitin C promoter"
     primer_bind     4137..4156
                     /label=hUBCpro-F
                     /note="Human Ubiquitin C (UbC) promoter, forward primer"
     regulatory      4329..4338
                     /regulatory_class="other"
                     /note="vertebrate consensus sequence for strong initiation
                     of translation (Kozak, 1987)"
     CDS             4338..4403
                     /codon_start=1
                     /product="three tandem FLAG(R) epitope tags, followed by an
                     enterokinase cleavage site"
                     /label=3xFLAG
                     /translation="DYKDHDGDYKDHDIDYKDDDDK"
     CDS             4419..4565
                     /codon_start=1
                     /product="tetrameric repeat of the minimal activation
                     domain of herpes simplex virus VP16 (Beerli et al., 1998)"
                     /label=VP64
                     /translation="DALDDFDLDMLGSDALDDFDLDMLGSDALDDFDLDMLGSDALDDF
                     DLDM"
     CDS             4572..4592
                     /codon_start=1
                     /product="nuclear localization signal of SV40 (simian virus
                     40) large T antigen"
                     /label=SV40 NLS
                     /translation="PKKKRKV"
     CDS             4602..8705
                     /codon_start=1
                     /product="catalytically dead mutant of the Cas9
                     endonuclease from the Streptococcus pyogenes Type II
                     CRISPR/Cas system"
                     /label=dCas9
                     /note="RNA-guided DNA-binding protein that lacks
                     endonuclease activity due to the D10A mutation in the RuvC
                     catalytic domain and the H840A mutation in the HNH
                     catalytic domain"
                     /translation="MDKKYSIGLAIGTNSVGWAVITDEYKVPSKKFKVLGNTDRHSIKK
                     NLIGALLFDSGETAEATRLKRTARRRYTRRKNRICYLQEIFSNEMAKVDDSFFHRLEES
                     FLVEEDKKHERHPIFGNIVDEVAYHEKYPTIYHLRKKLVDSTDKADLRLIYLALAHMIK
                     FRGHFLIEGDLNPDNSDVDKLFIQLVQTYNQLFEENPINASGVDAKAILSARLSKSRRL
                     ENLIAQLPGEKKNGLFGNLIALSLGLTPNFKSNFDLAEDAKLQLSKDTYDDDLDNLLAQ
                     IGDQYADLFLAAKNLSDAILLSDILRVNTEITKAPLSASMIKRYDEHHQDLTLLKALVR
                     QQLPEKYKEIFFDQSKNGYAGYIDGGASQEEFYKFIKPILEKMDGTEELLVKLNREDLL
                     RKQRTFDNGSIPHQIHLGELHAILRRQEDFYPFLKDNREKIEKILTFRIPYYVGPLARG
                     NSRFAWMTRKSEETITPWNFEEVVDKGASAQSFIERMTNFDKNLPNEKVLPKHSLLYEY
                     FTVYNELTKVKYVTEGMRKPAFLSGEQKKAIVDLLFKTNRKVTVKQLKEDYFKKIECFD
                     SVEISGVEDRFNASLGTYHDLLKIIKDKDFLDNEENEDILEDIVLTLTLFEDREMIEER
                     LKTYAHLFDDKVMKQLKRRRYTGWGRLSRKLINGIRDKQSGKTILDFLKSDGFANRNFM
                     QLIHDDSLTFKEDIQKAQVSGQGDSLHEHIANLAGSPAIKKGILQTVKVVDELVKVMGR
                     HKPENIVIEMARENQTTQKGQKNSRERMKRIEEGIKELGSQILKEHPVENTQLQNEKLY
                     LYYLQNGRDMYVDQELDINRLSDYDVDAIVPQSFLKDDSIDNKVLTRSDKNRGKSDNVP
                     SEEVVKKMKNYWRQLLNAKLITQRKFDNLTKAERGGLSELDKAGFIKRQLVETRQITKH
                     VAQILDSRMNTKYDENDKLIREVKVITLKSKLVSDFRKDFQFYKVREINNYHHAHDAYL
                     NAVVGTALIKKYPKLESEFVYGDYKVYDVRKMIAKSEQEIGKATAKYFFYSNIMNFFKT
                     EITLANGEIRKRPLIETNGETGEIVWDKGRDFATVRKVLSMPQVNIVKKTEVQTGGFSK
                     ESILPKRNSDKLIARKKDWDPKKYGGFDSPTVAYSVLVVAKVEKGKSKKLKSVKELLGI
                     TIMERSSFEKNPIDFLEAKGYKEVKKDLIIKLPKYSLFELENGRKRMLASAGELQKGNE
                     LALPSKYVNFLYLASHYEKLKGSPEDNEQKQLFVEQHKHYLDEIIEQISEFSKRVILAD
                     ANLDKVLSAYNKHRDKPIREQAENIIHLFTLTNLGAPAAFKYFDTTIDRKRYTSTKEVL
                     DATLIHQSITGLYETRIDLSQLGGD"
     CDS             8718..8738
                     /codon_start=1
                     /product="nuclear localization signal of SV40 (simian virus
                     40) large T antigen"
                     /label=SV40 NLS
                     /translation="PKKKRKV"
     CDS             8751..8900
                     /codon_start=1
                     /product="tetrameric repeat of the minimal activation
                     domain of herpes simplex virus VP16 (Beerli et al., 1998)"
                     /label=VP64
                     /translation="DALDDFDLDMLGSDALDDFDLDMLGSDALDDFDLDMLGSDALDDF
                     DLDML"
     CDS             8910..8963
                     /codon_start=1
                     /product="2A peptide from Thosea asigna virus capsid
                     protein"
                     /label=T2A
                     /note="Eukaryotic ribosomes fail to insert a peptide bond
                     between the Gly and Pro residues, yielding separate
                     polypeptides."
                     /translation="EGRGSLLTCGDVEENPGP"
     CDS             8970..9683
                     /codon_start=1
                     /product="enhanced GFP"
                     /label=EGFP
                     /translation="VSKGEELFTGVVPILVELDGDVNGHKFSVSGEGEGDATYGKLTLK
                     FICTTGKLPVPWPTLVTTLTYGVQCFSRYPDHMKQHDFFKSAMPEGYVQERTIFFKDDG
                     NYKTRAEVKFEGDTLVNRIELKGIDFKEDGNILGHKLEYNYNSHNVYIMADKQKNGIKV
                     NFKIRHNIEDGSVQLADHYQQNTPIGDGPVLLPDNHYLSTQSALSKDPNEKRDHMVLLE
                     FVTAAGITLGMDELYK"
     CDS             8970..9683
                     /codon_start=1
                     /product="the original enhanced GFP (Yang et al., 1996)"
                     /label=EGFP
                     /note="mammalian codon-optimized"
                     /translation="VSKGEELFTGVVPILVELDGDVNGHKFSVSGEGEGDATYGKLTLK
                     FICTTGKLPVPWPTLVTTLTYGVQCFSRYPDHMKQHDFFKSAMPEGYVQERTIFFKDDG
                     NYKTRAEVKFEGDTLVNRIELKGIDFKEDGNILGHKLEYNYNSHNVYIMADKQKNGIKV
                     NFKIRHNIEDGSVQLADHYQQNTPIGDGPVLLPDNHYLSTQSALSKDPNEKRDHMVLLE
                     FVTAAGITLGMDELYK"
     primer_bind     complement(9012..9033)
                     /label=EGFP-N
                     /note="EGFP, reverse primer"
     primer_bind     complement(9273..9292)
                     /label=EXFP-R
                     /note="For distinguishing EGFP variants, reverse primer"
     primer_bind     9620..9641
                     /label=EGFP-C
                     /note="EGFP, forward primer"
     misc_feature    9722..10310
                     /label=WPRE
                     /note="woodchuck hepatitis virus posttranscriptional
                     regulatory element"
     primer_bind     complement(9775..9795)
                     /label=WPRE-R
                     /note="WPRE, reverse primer"
     CDS             complement(10193..10204)
                     /codon_start=1
                     /product="Factor Xa recognition and cleavage site"
                     /label=Factor Xa site
                     /translation="IEGR"
     primer_bind     complement(10313..10329)
                     /label=KS primer
                     /note="common sequencing primer, one of multiple similar
                     variants"
     primer_bind     complement(10314..10330)
                     /label=pBluescriptKS
                     /note="For pBluescript vector"
     LTR             10835..11015
                     /label=5' LTR (truncated)
                     /note="truncated 5' long terminal repeat (LTR) from HIV-1"
     primer_bind     complement(11041..11058)
                     /label=BGH-rev
                     /note="Bovine growth hormone terminator, reverse primer.
                     Also called BGH reverse"
     polyA_signal    11047..11271
                     /label=bGH poly(A) signal
                     /note="bovine growth hormone polyadenylation signal"
     rep_origin      11317..11745
                     /direction=RIGHT
                     /label=f1 ori
                     /note="f1 bacteriophage origin of replication; arrow
                     indicates direction of (+) strand synthesis"
     primer_bind     complement(11404..11423)
                     /label=F1ori-R
                     /note="F1 origin, reverse primer"
     primer_bind     11614..11635
                     /label=F1ori-F
                     /note="F1 origin, forward primer"
     primer_bind     complement(11754..11774)
                     /label=pBABE 3'
                     /note="SV40 enhancer, reverse primer for pBABE vectors"
     promoter        11759..12088
                     /label=SV40 promoter
                     /note="SV40 enhancer and early promoter"
     rep_origin      11939..12074
                     /label=SV40 ori
                     /note="SV40 origin of replication"
     primer_bind     12001..12020
                     /label=SV40pro-F
                     /note="SV40 promoter/origin, forward primer"
     promoter        12136..12183
                     /label=EM7 promoter
                     /note="synthetic bacterial promoter "
     CDS             12202..12576
                     /codon_start=1
                     /gene="Sh ble from Streptoalloteichus hindustanus"
                     /product="antibiotic-binding protein"
                     /label=BleoR
                     /note="confers resistance to bleomycin, phleomycin, and
                     Zeocin(TM)"
                     /translation="MAKLTSAVPVLTARDVAGAVEFWTDRLGFSRDFVEDDFAGVVRDD
                     VTLFISAVQDQVVPDNTLAWVWVRGLDELYAEWSEVVSTNFRDASGPAMTEIGEQPWGR
                     EFALRDPAGNCVHFVAEEQD"
     polyA_signal    12706..12827
                     /label=SV40 poly(A) signal
                     /note="SV40 polyadenylation signal"
     primer_bind     complement(12743..12762)
                     /label=SV40pA-R
                     /note="SV40 polyA, reverse primer"
     primer_bind     12797..12816
                     /label=EBV-rev
                     /note="SV40 polyA terminator, reverse primer"
     primer_bind     complement(12876..12892)
                     /label=M13 rev
                     /note="common sequencing primer, one of multiple similar
                     variants"
     protein_bind    12900..12916
                     /label=lac operator
                     /bound_moiety="lac repressor encoded by lacI"
                     /note="The lac repressor binds to the lac operator to
                     inhibit transcription in E. coli. This inhibition can be
                     relieved by adding lactose or
                     isopropyl-beta-D-thiogalactopyranoside (IPTG)."
     promoter        complement(12924..12954)
                     /label=lac promoter
                     /note="promoter for the E. coli lac operon"
     protein_bind    12969..12990
                     /label=CAP binding site
                     /bound_moiety="E. coli catabolite activator protein"
                     /note="CAP binding activates transcription in the presence
                     of cAMP."
     primer_bind     complement(13107..13124)
                     /label=L4440
                     /note="L4440 vector, forward primer"
     rep_origin      complement(13278..13866)
                     /direction=LEFT
                     /label=ori
                     /note="high-copy-number ColE1/pMB1/pBR322/pUC origin of
                     replication"
     primer_bind     complement(13358..13377)
                     /label=pBR322ori-F
                     /note="pBR322 origin, forward primer"
     CDS             complement(14037..14897)
                     /codon_start=1
                     /gene="bla"
                     /product="beta-lactamase"
                     /label=AmpR
                     /note="confers resistance to ampicillin, carbenicillin, and
                     related antibiotics"
                     /translation="MSIQHFRVALIPFFAAFCLPVFAHPETLVKVKDAEDQLGARVGYI
                     ELDLNSGKILESFRPEERFPMMSTFKVLLCGAVLSRIDAGQEQLGRRIHYSQNDLVEYS
                     PVTEKHLTDGMTVRELCSAAITMSDNTAANLLLTTIGGPKELTAFLHNMGDHVTRLDRW
                     EPELNEAIPNDERDTTMPVAMATTLRKLLTGELLTLASRQQLIDWMEADKVAGPLLRSA
                     LPAGWFIADKSGAGERGSRGIIAALGPDGKPSRIVVIYTTGSQATMDERNRQIAEIGAS
                     LIKHW"
     primer_bind     14660..14679
                     /label=Amp-R
                     /note="Ampicillin resistance gene, reverse primer"
     promoter        complement(14898..15002)
                     /gene="bla"
                     /label=AmpR promoter
ORIGIN
        1 gtcgacggat cgggagatct cccgatcccc tatggtgcac tctcagtaca atctgctctg
       61 atgccgcata gttaagccag tatctgctcc ctgcttgtgt gttggaggtc gctgagtagt
      121 gcgcgagcaa aatttaagct acaacaaggc aaggcttgac cgacaattgc atgaagaatc
      181 tgcttagggt taggcgtttt gcgctgcttc gcgatgtacg ggccagatat acgcgttgac
      241 attgattatt gactagttat taatagtaat caattacggg gtcattagtt catagcccat
      301 atatggagtt ccgcgttaca taacttacgg taaatggccc gcctggctga ccgcccaacg
      361 acccccgccc attgacgtca ataatgacgt atgttcccat agtaacgcca atagggactt
      421 tccattgacg tcaatgggtg gagtatttac ggtaaactgc ccacttggca gtacatcaag
      481 tgtatcatat gccaagtacg ccccctattg acgtcaatga cggtaaatgg cccgcctggc
      541 attatgccca gtacatgacc ttatgggact ttcctacttg gcagtacatc tacgtattag
      601 tcatcgctat taccatggtg atgcggtttt ggcagtacat caatgggcgt ggatagcggt
      661 ttgactcacg gggatttcca agtctccacc ccattgacgt caatgggagt ttgttttggc
      721 accaaaatca acgggacttt ccaaaatgtc gtaacaactc cgccccattg acgcaaatgg
      781 gcggtaggcg tgtacggtgg gaggtctata taagcagcgc gttttgcctg tactgggtct
      841 ctctggttag accagatctg agcctgggag ctctctggct aactagggaa cccactgctt
      901 aagcctcaat aaagcttgcc ttgagtgctt caagtagtgt gtgcccgtct gttgtgtgac
      961 tctggtaact agagatccct cagacccttt tagtcagtgt ggaaaatctc tagcagtggc
     1021 gcccgaacag ggacttgaaa gcgaaaggga aaccagagga gctctctcga cgcaggactc
     1081 ggcttgctga agcgcgcacg gcaagaggcg aggggcggcg actggtgagt acgccaaaaa
     1141 ttttgactag cggaggctag aaggagagag atgggtgcga gagcgtcagt attaagcggg
     1201 ggagaattag atcgcgatgg gaaaaaattc ggttaaggcc agggggaaag aaaaaatata
     1261 aattaaaaca tatagtatgg gcaagcaggg agctagaacg attcgcagtt aatcctggcc
     1321 tgttagaaac atcagaaggc tgtagacaaa tactgggaca gctacaacca tcccttcaga
     1381 caggatcaga agaacttaga tcattatata atacagtagc aaccctctat tgtgtgcatc
     1441 aaaggataga gataaaagac accaaggaag ctttagacaa gatagaggaa gagcaaaaca
     1501 aaagtaagac caccgcacag caagcggccg ctgatcttca gacctggagg aggagatatg
     1561 agggacaatt ggagaagtga attatataaa tataaagtag taaaaattga accattagga
     1621 gtagcaccca ccaaggcaaa gagaagagtg gtgcagagag aaaaaagagc agtgggaata
     1681 ggagctttgt tccttgggtt cttgggagca gcaggaagca ctatgggcgc agcgtcaatg
     1741 acgctgacgg tacaggccag acaattattg tctggtatag tgcagcagca gaacaatttg
     1801 ctgagggcta ttgaggcgca acagcatctg ttgcaactca cagtctgggg catcaagcag
     1861 ctccaggcaa gaatcctggc tgtggaaaga tacctaaagg atcaacagct cctggggatt
     1921 tggggttgct ctggaaaact catttgcacc actgctgtgc cttggaatgc tagttggagt
     1981 aataaatctc tggaacagat ttggaatcac acgacctgga tggagtggga cagagaaatt
     2041 aacaattaca caagcttaat acactcctta attgaagaat cgcaaaacca gcaagaaaag
     2101 aatgaacaag aattattgga attagataaa tgggcaagtt tgtggaattg gtttaacata
     2161 acaaattggc tgtggtatat aaaattattc ataatgatag taggaggctt ggtaggttta
     2221 agaatagttt ttgctgtact ttctatagtg aatagagtta ggcagggata ttcaccatta
     2281 tcgtttcaga cccacctccc aaccccgagg ggacccgaca ggcccgaagg aatagaagaa
     2341 gaaggtggag agagagacag agacagatcc attcgattag tgaacggatc ggcactgcgt
     2401 gcgccaattc tgcagacaaa tggcagtatt catccacaat tttaaaagaa aaggggggat
     2461 tggggggtac agtgcagggg aaagaatagt agacataata gcaacagaca tacaaactaa
     2521 agaattacaa aaacaaatta caaaaattca aaattttcgg gtttattaca gggacagcag
     2581 agatccagtt tggttaatta agataagaga cggtggtggc gccgctacag ggcgcgtccc
     2641 attcgccatt caggctgcgc aactgttggg aagggcgatc ggtgcgggcc tcttcgctat
     2701 tacgccagct ggcgaaaggg ggatgtgctg caaggcgatt aagttgggta acgccagggt
     2761 tttcccagtc acgacgttgt aaaacgacgg ccagtgagcg cgcgtaatac gactcactat
     2821 agggcgaatt gggtaccggg ccccccctcg aggtcctcca gcttttgttc cctttagtga
     2881 gggttaattg cgcgcttggc gtaatcatgg tcatagctgt ttcctgtgtg aaattgttat
     2941 ccgctcacaa ttccacacaa catacgagcc ggaagcataa agtgtaaagc ctggggtgcc
     3001 taatgagtga gctaactcac attaattgcg ttgcgctcac tgcccgcttt ccactgcatg
     3061 acgtctccac aattaattaa gggtgcagcg gcctccgcgc cgggttttgg cgcctcccgc
     3121 gggcgccccc ctcctcacgg cgagcgctgc cacgtcagac gaagggcgca ggagcgttcc
     3181 tgatccttcc gcccggacgc tcaggacagc ggcccgctgc tcataagact cggccttaga
     3241 accccagtat cagcagaagg acattttagg acgggacttg ggtgactcta gggcactggt
     3301 tttctttcca gagagcggaa caggcgagga aaagtagtcc cttctcggcg attctgcgga
     3361 gggatctccg tggggcggtg aacgccgatg attatataag gacgcgccgg gtgtggcaca
     3421 gctagttccg tcgcagccgg gatttgggtc gcggttcttg tttgtggatc gctgtgatcg
     3481 tcacttggtg agttgcgggc tgctgggctg gccggggctt tcgtggccgc cgggccgctc
     3541 ggtgggacgg aagcgtgtgg agagaccgcc aagggctgta gtctgggtcc gcgagcaagg
     3601 ttgccctgaa ctgggggttg gggggagcgc acaaaatggc ggctgttccc gagtcttgaa
     3661 tggaagacgc ttgtaaggcg ggctgtgagg tcgttgaaac aaggtggggg gcatggtggg
     3721 cggcaagaac ccaaggtctt gaggccttcg ctaatgcggg aaagctctta ttcgggtgag
     3781 atgggctggg gcaccatctg gggaccctga cgtgaagttt gtcactgact ggagaactcg
     3841 ggtttgtcgt ctggttgcgg gggcggcagt tatgcggtgc cgttgggcag tgcacccgta
     3901 cctttgggag cgcgcgcctc gtcgtgtcgt gacgtcaccc gttctgttgg cttataatgc
     3961 agggtggggc cacctgccgg taggtgtgcg gtaggctttt ctccgtcgca ggacgcaggg
     4021 ttcgggccta gggtaggctc tcctgaatcg acaggcgccg gacctctggt gaggggaggg
     4081 ataagtgagg cgtcagtttc tttggtcggt tttatgtacc tatcttctta agtagctgaa
     4141 gctccggttt tgaactatgc gctcggggtt ggcgagtgtg ttttgtgaag ttttttaggc
     4201 accttttgaa atgtaatcat ttgggtcaat atgtaatttt cagtgttaga ctagtaaatt
     4261 gtccgctaaa ttctggccgt ttttggcttt tttgttagac gaagcttggg ctgcaggtcg
     4321 actctagagc caccatggac tacaaagacc atgacggtga ttataaagat catgacatcg
     4381 attacaagga tgacgatgac aagcacggtc cgcgggctga cgcattggac gattttgatc
     4441 tggatatgct gggaagtgac gccctcgatg attttgacct tgacatgctt ggttcggatg
     4501 cccttgatga ctttgacctc gacatgctcg gcagtgacgc ccttgatgat ttcgacctgg
     4561 acatggttaa ccccaagaag aagaggaagg tgggccgcgg aatggacaag aagtactcca
     4621 ttgggctcgc catcggcaca aacagcgtcg gctgggccgt cattacggac gagtacaagg
     4681 tgccgagcaa aaaattcaaa gttctgggca ataccgatcg ccacagcata aagaagaacc
     4741 tcattggcgc cctcctgttc gactccgggg aaaccgccga agccacgcgg ctcaaaagaa
     4801 cagcacggcg cagatatacc cgcagaaaga atcggatctg ctacctgcag gagatcttta
     4861 gtaatgagat ggctaaggtg gatgactctt tcttccatag gctggaggag tcctttttgg
     4921 tggaggagga taaaaagcac gagcgccacc caatctttgg caatatcgtg gacgaggtgg
     4981 cgtaccatga aaagtaccca accatatatc atctgaggaa gaagcttgta gacagtactg
     5041 ataaggctga cttgcggttg atctatctcg cgctggcgca tatgatcaaa tttcggggac
     5101 acttcctcat cgagggggac ctgaacccag acaacagcga tgtcgacaaa ctctttatcc
     5161 aactggttca gacttacaat cagcttttcg aagagaaccc gatcaacgca tccggagttg
     5221 acgccaaagc aatcctgagc gctaggctgt ccaaatcccg gcggctcgaa aacctcatcg
     5281 cacagctccc tggggagaag aagaacggcc tgtttggtaa tcttatcgcc ctgtcactcg
     5341 ggctgacccc caactttaaa tctaacttcg acctggccga agatgccaag cttcaactga
     5401 gcaaagacac ctacgatgat gatctcgaca atctgctggc ccagatcggc gaccagtacg
     5461 cagacctttt tttggcggca aagaacctgt cagacgccat tctgctgagt gatattctgc
     5521 gagtgaacac ggagatcacc aaagctccgc tgagcgctag tatgatcaag cgctatgatg
     5581 agcaccacca agacttgact ttgctgaagg cccttgtcag acagcaactg cctgagaagt
     5641 acaaggaaat tttcttcgat cagtctaaaa atggctacgc cggatacatt gacggcggag
     5701 caagccagga ggaattttac aaatttatta agcccatctt ggaaaaaatg gacggcaccg
     5761 aggagctgct ggtaaagctt aacagagaag atctgttgcg caaacagcgc actttcgaca
     5821 atggaagcat cccccaccag attcacctgg gcgaactgca cgctatcctc aggcggcaag
     5881 aggatttcta cccctttttg aaagataaca gggaaaagat tgagaaaatc ctcacatttc
     5941 ggatacccta ctatgtaggc cccctcgccc ggggaaattc cagattcgcg tggatgactc
     6001 gcaaatcaga agagaccatc actccctgga acttcgagga agtcgtggat aagggggcct
     6061 ctgcccagtc cttcatcgaa aggatgacta actttgataa aaatctgcct aacgaaaagg
     6121 tgcttcctaa acactctctg ctgtacgagt acttcacagt ttataacgag ctcaccaagg
     6181 tcaaatacgt cacagaaggg atgagaaagc cagcattcct gtctggagag cagaagaaag
     6241 ctatcgtgga cctcctcttc aagacgaacc ggaaagttac cgtgaaacag ctcaaagaag
     6301 actatttcaa aaagattgaa tgtttcgact ctgttgaaat cagcggagtg gaggatcgct
     6361 tcaacgcatc cctgggaacg tatcacgatc tcctgaaaat cattaaagac aaggacttcc
     6421 tggacaatga ggagaacgag gacattcttg aggacattgt cctcaccctt acgttgtttg
     6481 aagataggga gatgattgaa gaacgcttga aaacttacgc tcatctcttc gacgacaaag
     6541 tcatgaaaca gctcaagagg cgccgatata caggatgggg gcggctgtca agaaaactga
     6601 tcaatgggat ccgagacaag cagagtggaa agacaatcct ggattttctt aagtccgatg
     6661 gatttgccaa ccggaacttc atgcagttga tccatgatga ctctctcacc tttaaggagg
     6721 acatccagaa agcacaagtt tctggccagg gggacagtct tcacgagcac atcgctaatc
     6781 ttgcaggtag cccagctatc aaaaagggaa tactgcagac cgttaaggtc gtggatgaac
     6841 tcgtcaaagt aatgggaagg cataagcccg agaatatcgt tatcgagatg gcccgagaga
     6901 accaaactac ccagaaggga cagaagaaca gtagggaaag gatgaagagg attgaagagg
     6961 gtataaaaga actggggtcc caaatcctta aggaacaccc agttgaaaac acccagcttc
     7021 agaatgagaa gctctacctg tactacctgc agaacggcag ggacatgtac gtggatcagg
     7081 aactggacat caatcggctc tccgactacg acgtggatgc catcgtgccc cagtcttttc
     7141 tcaaagatga ttctattgat aataaagtgt tgacaagatc cgataaaaat agagggaaga
     7201 gtgataacgt cccctcagaa gaagttgtca agaaaatgaa aaattattgg cggcagctgc
     7261 tgaacgccaa actgatcaca caacggaagt tcgataatct gactaaggct gaacgaggtg
     7321 gcctgtctga gttggataaa gccggcttca tcaaaaggca gcttgttgag acacgccaga
     7381 tcaccaagca cgtggcccaa attctcgatt cacgcatgaa caccaagtac gatgaaaatg
     7441 acaaactgat tcgagaggtg aaagttatta ctctgaagtc taagctggtc tcagatttca
     7501 gaaaggactt tcagttttat aaggtgagag agatcaacaa ttaccaccat gcgcatgatg
     7561 cctacctgaa tgcagtggta ggcactgcac ttatcaaaaa atatcccaag cttgaatctg
     7621 aatttgttta cggagactat aaagtgtacg atgttaggaa aatgatcgca aagtctgagc
     7681 aggaaatagg caaggccacc gctaagtact tcttttacag caatattatg aattttttca
     7741 agaccgagat tacactggcc aatggagaga ttcggaagcg accacttatc gaaacaaacg
     7801 gagaaacagg agaaatcgtg tgggacaagg gtagggattt cgcgacagtc cggaaggtcc
     7861 tgtccatgcc gcaggtgaac atcgttaaaa agaccgaagt acagaccgga ggcttctcca
     7921 aggaaagtat cctcccgaaa aggaacagcg acaagctgat cgcacgcaaa aaagattggg
     7981 accccaagaa atacggcgga ttcgattctc ctacagtcgc ttacagtgta ctggttgtgg
     8041 ccaaagtgga gaaagggaag tctaaaaaac tcaaaagcgt caaggaactg ctgggcatca
     8101 caatcatgga gcgatcaagc ttcgaaaaaa accccatcga ctttctcgag gcgaaaggat
     8161 ataaagaggt caaaaaagac ctcatcatta agcttcccaa gtactctctc tttgagcttg
     8221 aaaacggccg gaaacgaatg ctcgctagtg cgggcgagct gcagaaaggt aacgagctgg
     8281 cactgccctc taaatacgtt aatttcttgt atctggccag ccactatgaa aagctcaaag
     8341 ggtctcccga agataatgag cagaagcagc tgttcgtgga acaacacaaa cactaccttg
     8401 atgagatcat cgagcaaata agcgaattct ccaaaagagt gatcctcgcc gacgctaacc
     8461 tcgataaggt gctttctgct tacaataagc acagggataa gcccatcagg gagcaggcag
     8521 aaaacattat ccacttgttt actctgacca acttgggcgc gcctgcagcc ttcaagtact
     8581 tcgacaccac catagacaga aagcggtaca cctctacaaa ggaggtcctg gacgccacac
     8641 tgattcatca gtcaattacg gggctctatg aaacaagaat cgacctctct cagctcggtg
     8701 gagacagcag ggctgacccc aagaagaaga ggaaggtggc tagccgcgcc gacgcgctgg
     8761 acgatttcga tctcgacatg ctgggttctg atgccctcga tgactttgac ctggatatgt
     8821 tgggaagcga cgcattggat gactttgatc tggacatgct cggctccgat gctctggacg
     8881 atttcgatct cgatatgtta atcgctagcg agggcagagg aagtcttcta acatgcggtg
     8941 acgtggagga gaatcccggc cctggtaccg tgagcaaggg cgaggagctg ttcaccgggg
     9001 tggtgcccat cctggtcgag ctggacggcg acgtaaacgg ccacaagttc agcgtgtccg
     9061 gcgagggcga gggcgatgcc acctacggca agctgaccct gaagttcatc tgcaccaccg
     9121 gcaagctgcc cgtgccctgg cccaccctcg tgaccaccct gacctacggc gtgcagtgct
     9181 tcagccgcta ccccgaccac atgaagcagc acgacttctt caagtccgcc atgcccgaag
     9241 gctacgtcca ggagcgcacc atcttcttca aggacgacgg caactacaag acccgcgccg
     9301 aggtgaagtt cgagggcgac accctggtga accgcatcga gctgaagggc atcgacttca
     9361 aggaggacgg caacatcctg gggcacaagc tggagtacaa ctacaacagc cacaacgtct
     9421 atatcatggc cgacaagcag aagaacggca tcaaggtgaa cttcaagatc cgccacaaca
     9481 tcgaggacgg cagcgtgcag ctcgccgacc actaccagca gaacaccccc atcggcgacg
     9541 gccccgtgct gctgcccgac aaccactacc tgagcaccca gtccgccctg agcaaagacc
     9601 ccaacgagaa gcgcgatcac atggtcctgc tggagttcgt gaccgccgcc gggatcactc
     9661 tcggcatgga cgagctgtac aagaccggtt gataatagaa ttcgatatca agcttatcga
     9721 taatcaacct ctggattaca aaatttgtga aagattgact ggtattctta actatgttgc
     9781 tccttttacg ctatgtggat acgctgcttt aatgcctttg tatcatgcta ttgcttcccg
     9841 tatggctttc attttctcct ccttgtataa atcctggttg ctgtctcttt atgaggagtt
     9901 gtggcccgtt gtcaggcaac gtggcgtggt gtgcactgtg tttgctgacg caacccccac
     9961 tggttggggc attgccacca cctgtcagct cctttccggg actttcgctt tccccctccc
    10021 tattgccacg gcggaactca tcgccgcctg ccttgcccgc tgctggacag gggctcggct
    10081 gttgggcact gacaattccg tggtgttgtc ggggaaatca tcgtcctttc cttggctgct
    10141 cgcctgtgtt gccacctgga ttctgcgcgg gacgtccttc tgctacgtcc cttcggccct
    10201 caatccagcg gaccttcctt cccgcggcct gctgccggct ctgcggcctc ttccgcgtct
    10261 tcgccttcgc cctcagacga gtcggatctc cctttgggcc gcctccccgc atcgataccg
    10321 tcgacctcga gacctagaaa aacatggagc aatcacaagt agcaatacag cagctaccaa
    10381 tgctgattgt gcctggctag aagcacaaga ggaggaggag gtgggttttc cagtcacacc
    10441 tcaggtacct ttaagaccaa tgacttacaa ggcagctgta gatcttagcc actttttaaa
    10501 agaaaagggg ggactggaag ggctaattca ctcccaacga agacaagata tccttgatct
    10561 gtggatctac cacacacaag gctacttccc tgattggcag aactacacac cagggccagg
    10621 gatcagatat ccactgacct ttggatggtg ctacaagcta gtaccagttg agcaagagaa
    10681 ggtagaagaa gccaatgaag gagagaacac ccgcttgtta caccctgtga gcctgcatgg
    10741 gatggatgac ccggagagag aagtattaga gtggaggttt gacagccgcc tagcatttca
    10801 tcacatggcc cgagagctgc atccggactg tactgggtct ctctggttag accagatctg
    10861 agcctgggag ctctctggct aactagggaa cccactgctt aagcctcaat aaagcttgcc
    10921 ttgagtgctt caagtagtgt gtgcccgtct gttgtgtgac tctggtaact agagatccct
    10981 cagacccttt tagtcagtgt ggaaaatctc tagcagggcc cgtttaaacc cgctgatcag
    11041 cctcgactgt gccttctagt tgccagccat ctgttgtttg cccctccccc gtgccttcct
    11101 tgaccctgga aggtgccact cccactgtcc tttcctaata aaatgaggaa attgcatcgc
    11161 attgtctgag taggtgtcat tctattctgg ggggtggggt ggggcaggac agcaaggggg
    11221 aggattggga agacaatagc aggcatgctg gggatgcggt gggctctatg gcttctgagg
    11281 cggaaagaac cagctggggc tctagggggt atccccnnnn nnnnnnnnnn nnnnnnnnnn
    11341 nnnnnnnnnn nnnnnnnnnn nnnnnnnnnn nnnnnnnnnn nnnnnnnnnn nnnnnnnnnn
    11401 nnnnnnnnnn nnnnnnnnnn nnnnnnnnnn nnnnnnnnnn cnnnnnnnnn nnnnnnnnnn
    11461 nnnnnnnnnn nnnnnnnnnn nnnnnnnnnn nnnnnnnnnn nnnnnnnnnn nnnnnnnnnn
    11521 nnnnnnnnnn nnannnnnnn nnnnnnnnnn nnnnnnnnnn nnnnnnnnnn nnnnnnnnnn
    11581 nncctttgac gttggagtcc acgttcttta atagtggact cttgttccaa actggaacaa
    11641 cactcaaccc tatctcggtc tattcttttg atttataagg gattttgccg atttcggcct
    11701 attggttaaa aaatgagctg atttaacaaa aatttaacgc gaattaattc tgtggaatgt
    11761 gtgtcagtta gggtgtggaa agtccccagg ctccccagca ggcagaagta tgcaaagcat
    11821 gcatctcaat tagtcagcaa ccaggtgtgg aaagtcccca ggctccccag caggcagaag
    11881 tatgcaaagc atgcatctca attagtcagc aaccatagtc ccgcccctaa ctccgcccat
    11941 cccgccccta actccgccca gttccgccca ttctccgccc catggctgac taattttttt
    12001 tatttatgca gaggccgagg ccgcctctgc ctctgagcta ttccagaagt agtgaggagg
    12061 cttttttgga ggcctaggct tttgcaaaaa gctcccggga gcttgtatat ccattttcgg
    12121 atctgatcag cacgtgttga caattaatca tcggcatagt atatcggcat agtataatac
    12181 gacaaggtga ggaactaaac catggccaag ttgaccagtg ccgttccggt gctcaccgcg
    12241 cgcgacgtcg ccggagcggt cgagttctgg accgaccggc tcgggttctc ccgggacttc
    12301 gtggaggacg acttcgccgg tgtggtccgg gacgacgtga ccctgttcat cagcgcggtc
    12361 caggaccagg tggtgccgga caacaccctg gcctgggtgt gggtgcgcgg cctggacgag
    12421 ctgtacgccg agtggtcgga ggtcgtgtcc acgaacttcc gggacgcctc cgggccggcc
    12481 atgaccgaga tcggcgagca gccgtggggg cgggagttcg ccctgcgcga cccggccggc
    12541 aactgcgtgc acttcgtggc cgaggagcag gactgacacg tgctacgaga tttcgattcc
    12601 accgccgcct tctatgaaag gttgggcttc ggaatcgttt tccgggacgc cggctggatg
    12661 atcctccagc gcggggatct catgctggag ttcttcgccc accccaactt gtttattgca
    12721 gcttataatg gttacaaata aagcaatagc atcacaaatt tcacaaataa agcatttttt
    12781 tcactgcatt ctagttgtgg tttgtccaaa ctcatcaatg tatcttatca tgtctgtata
    12841 ccgtcgacct ctagctagag cttggcgtaa tcatggtcat agctgtttcc tgtgtgaaat
    12901 tgttatccgc tcacaattcc acacaacata cgagccggaa gcataaagtg taaagcctgg
    12961 ggtgcctaat gagtgagcta actcacatta attgcgttgc gctcactgcc cgctttccag
    13021 tcgggaaacc tgtcgtgcca gctgcattaa tgaatcggcc aacgcgcggg gagaggcggt
    13081 ttgcgtattg ggcgctcttc cgcttcctcg ctcactgact cgctgcgctc ggtcgttcgg
    13141 ctgcggcgag cggtatcagc tcactcaaag gcggtaatac ggttatccac agaatcaggg
    13201 gataacgcag gaaagaacat gtgagcaaaa ggccagcaaa aggccaggaa ccgtaaaaag
    13261 gccgcgttgc tggcgttttt ccataggctc cgcccccctg acgagcatca caaaaatcga
    13321 cgctcaagtc agaggtggcg aaacccgaca ggactataaa gataccaggc gtttccccct
    13381 ggaagctccc tcgtgcgctc tcctgttccg accctgccgc ttaccggata cctgtccgcc
    13441 tttctccctt cgggaagcgt ggcgctttct catagctcac gctgtaggta tctcagttcg
    13501 gtgtaggtcg ttcgctccaa gctgggctgt gtgcacgaac cccccgttca gcccgaccgc
    13561 tgcgccttat ccggtaacta tcgtcttgag tccaacccgg taagacacga cttatcgcca
    13621 ctggcagcag ccactggtaa caggattagc agagcgaggt atgtaggcgg tgctacagag
    13681 ttcttgaagt ggtggcctaa ctacggctac actagaagaa cagtatttgg tatctgcgct
    13741 ctgctgaagc cagttacctt cggaaaaaga gttggtagct cttgatccgg caaacaaacc
    13801 accgctggta gcggtggttt ttttgtttgc aagcagcaga ttacgcgcag aaaaaaagga
    13861 tctcaagaag atcctttgat cttttctacg gggtctgacg ctcagtggaa cgaaaactca
    13921 cgttaaggga ttttggtcat gagattatca aaaaggatct tcacctagat ccttttaaat
    13981 taaaaatgaa gttttaaatc aatctaaagt atatatgagt aaacttggtc tgacagttac
    14041 caatgcttaa tcagtgaggc acctatctca gcgatctgtc tatttcgttc atccatagtt
    14101 gcctgactcc ccgtcgtgta gataactacg atacgggagg gcttaccatc tggccccagt
    14161 gctgcaatga taccgcgaga cccacgctca ccggctccag atttatcagc aataaaccag
    14221 ccagccggaa gggccgagcg cagaagtggt cctgcaactt tatccgcctc catccagtct
    14281 attaattgtt gccgggaagc tagagtaagt agttcgccag ttaatagttt gcgcaacgtt
    14341 gttgccattg ctacaggcat cgtggtgtca cgctcgtcgt ttggtatggc ttcattcagc
    14401 tccggttccc aacgatcaag gcgagttaca tgatccccca tgttgtgcaa aaaagcggtt
    14461 agctccttcg gtcctccgat cgttgtcaga agtaagttgg ccgcagtgtt atcactcatg
    14521 gttatggcag cactgcataa ttctcttact gtcatgccat ccgtaagatg cttttctgtg
    14581 actggtgagt actcaaccaa gtcattctga gaatagtgta tgcggcgacc gagttgctct
    14641 tgcccggcgt caatacggga taataccgcg ccacatagca gaactttaaa agtgctcatc
    14701 attggaaaac gttcttcggg gcgaaaactc tcaaggatct taccgctgtt gagatccagt
    14761 tcgatgtaac ccactcgtgc acccaactga tcttcagcat cttttacttt caccagcgtt
    14821 tctgggtgag caaaaacagg aaggcaaaat gccgcaaaaa agggaataag ggcgacacgg
    14881 aaatgttgaa tactcatact cttccttttt caatattatt gaagcattta tcagggttat
    14941 tgtctcatga gcggatacat atttgaatgt atttagaaaa ataaacaaat aggggttccg
    15001 cgcacatttc cccgaaaagt gccacctgac
//
